>Addgene plasmid #70221 | pEGFP-sfCherry11-ß-actin | addgene full sequence | sequence record 266731 | Addgene NGS Result
CATGCATTAGTTATTAATAGTAATCAATTACGGGGTCATTAGTTCATAGCCCATATATGGAGTTCCGCGT
TACATAACTTACGGTAAATGGCCCGCCTGGCTGACCGCCCAACGACCCCCGCCCATTGACGTCAATAATG
ACGTATGTTCCCATAGTAACGCCAATAGGGACTTTCCATTGACGTCAATGGGTGGAGTATTTACGGTAAA
CTGCCCACTTGGCAGTACATCAAGTGTATCATATGCCAAGTACGCCCCCTATTGACGTCAATGACGGTAA
ATGGCCCGCCTGGCATTATGCCCAGTACATGACCTTATGGGACTTTCCTACTTGGCAGTACATCTACGTA
TTAGTCATCGCTATTACCATGGTGATGCGGTTTTGGCAGTACATCAATGGGCGTGGATAGCGGTTTGACT
CACGGGGATTTCCAAGTCTCCACCCCATTGACGTCAATGGGAGTTTGTTTTGGCACCAAAATCAACGGGA
CTTTCCAAAATGTCGTAACAACTCCGCCCCATTGACGCAAATGGGCGGTAGGCGTGTACGGTGGGAGGTC
TATATAAGCAGAGCTGGTTTAGTGAACCGTCAGATCCGCTAGCGCTACCGGTCGCCACCATGTACACCAT
CGTGGAGCAGTACGAGAGAGCCGAGGGCAGACACAGCACCGTCCGGCTCAGATCTGGCAGCGGTGGAGGC
AGCGCATCCGGCGGAAGCGGAAGCGATGATGATATCGCCGCGCTCGTCGTCGACAACGGCTCCGGCATGT
GCAAGGCCGGCTTCGCGGGCGACGATGCCCCCCGGGCCGTCTTCCCCTCCATCGTGGGGCGCCCCAGGCA
CCAGGGCGTGATGGTGGGCATGGGTCAGAAGGATTCCTATGTGGGCGACGAGGCCCAGAGCAAGAGAGGC
ATCCTCACCCTGAAGTACCCCATCGAGCACGGCATCGTCACCAACTGGGACGACATGGAGAAAATCTGGC
ACCACACCTTCTACAATGAGCTGCGTGTGGCTCCCGAGGAGCACCCCGTGCTGCTGACCGAGGCCCCCCT
GAACCCCAAGGCCAACCGCGAGAAGATGACCCAGATCATGTTTGAGACCTTCAACACCCCAGCCATGTAC
GTTGCTATCCAGGCTGTGCTATCCCTGTACGCCTCTGGCCGTACCACTGGCATCGTGATGGACTCCGGTG
ACGGGGTCACCCACACTGTGCCCATCTACGAGGGGTATGCCCTCCCCCATGCCATCCTGCGTCTGGACCT
GGCTGGCCGGGACCTGACTGACTACCTCATGAAGATCCTCACCGAGCGCGGCTACAGCTTCACCACCACG
GCCGAGCGGGAAATCGTGCGTGACATTAAGGAGAAGCTGTGCTACGTCGCCCTGGACTTCGAGCAAGAGA
TGGCCACGGCTGCTTCCAGCTCCTCCCTGGAGAAGAGCTACGAGCTGCCTGACGGCCAGGTCATCACCAT
TGGCAATGAGCGGTTCCGCTGCCCTGAGGCACTCTTCCAGCCTTCCTTCCTGGGCATGGAGTCCTGTGGC
ATCCACGAAACTACCTTCAACTCCATCATGAAGTGTGACGTGGACATCCGCAAAGACCTGTACGCCAACA
CAGTGCTGTCTGGCGGCACCACCATGTACCCTGGCATTGCCGACAGGATGCAGAAGGAGATCACTGCCCT
GGCACCCAGCACAATGAAGATCAAGATCATTGCTCCTCCTGAGCGCAAGTACTCCGTGTGGATCGGCGGC
TCCATCCTGGCCTCGCTGTCCACCTTCCAGCAGATGTGGATCAGCAAGCAGGAGTATGACGAGTCCGGCC
CCTCCATCGTCCACCGCAAATGCTTCTAGGGATCCACCGGATCTAGATAACTGATCATAATCAGCCATAC
CACATTTGTAGAGGTTTTACTTGCTTTAAAAAACCTCCCACACCTCCCCCTGAACCTGAAACATAAAATG
AATGCAATTGTTGTTGTTAACTTGTTTATTGCAGCTTATAATGGTTACAAATAAAGCAATAGCATCACAA
ATTTCACAAATAAAGCATTTTTTTCACTGCATTCTAGTTGTGGTTTGTCCAAACTCATCAATGTATCTTA
ACGCGTAAATTGTAAGCGTTAATATTTTGTTAAAATTCGCGTTAAATTTTTGTTAAATCAGCTCATTTTT
TAACCAATAGGCCGAAATCGGCAAAATCCCTTATAAATCAAAAGAATAGACCGAGATAGGGT
[37 nt withheld, positions 2233-2269]
AAAGAACGTGGACTCCAACGTCAAAGG
[49 nt withheld, positions 2297-2345]
T
[91 nt withheld, positions 2347-2437]
G
[124 nt withheld, positions 2439-2562]
CAGGTGGCACTTTTCGGGGAAATGTGCGCGGAACCCCTATTTGTTTATTTTTCTAAATACATTCAAATAT
GTATCCGCTCATGAGACAATAACCCTGATAAATGCTTCAATAATATTGAAAAAGGAAGAGTCCTGAGGCG
GAAAGAACCAGCTGTGGAATGTGTGTCAGTTAGGGTGTGGAAAGTCCCCAGGCTCCCCAGCAGGCAGAAG
TATGCAAAGCATGCATCTCAATTAGTCAGCAACCAGGTGTGGAAAGTCCCCAGGCTCCCCAGCAGGCAGA
AGTATGCAAAGCATGCATCTCAATTAGTCAGCAACCATAGTCCCGCCCCTAACTCCGCCCATCCCGCCCC
TAACTCCGCCCAGTTCCGCCCATTCTCCGCCCCATGGCTGACTAATTTTTTTTATTTATGCAGAGGCCGA
GGCCGCCTCGGCCTCTGAGCTATTCCAGAAGTAGTGAGGAGGCTTTTTTGGAGGCCTAGGCTTTTGCAAA
GATCGATCAAGAGACAGGATGAGGATCGTTTCGCATGATTGAACAAGATGGATTGCACGCAGGTTCTCCG
GCCGCTTGGGTGGAGAGGCTATTCGGCTATGACTGGGCACAACAGACAATCGGCTGCTCTGATGCCGCCG
TGTTCCGGCTGTCAGCGCAGGGGCGCCCGGTTCTTTTTGTCAAGACCGACCTGTCCGGTGCCCTGAATGA
ACTGCAAGACGAGGCAGCGCGGCTATCGTGGCTGGCCACGACGGGCGTTCCTTGCGCAGCTGTGCTCGAC
GTTGTCACTGAAGCGGGAAGGGACTGGCTGCTATTGGGCGAAGTGCCGGGGCAGGATCTCCTGTCATCTC
ACCTTGCTCCTGCCGAGAAAGTATCCATCATGGCTGATGCAATGCGGCGGCTGCATACGCTTGATCCGGC
TACCTGCCCATTCGACCACCAAGCGAAACATCGCATCGAGCGAGCACGTACTCGGATGGAAGCCGGTCTT
GTCGATCAGGATGATCTGGACGAAGAGCATCAGGGGCTCGCGCCAGCCGAACTGTTCGCCAGGCTCAAGG
CGAGCATGCCCGACGGCGAGGATCTCGTCGTGACCCATGGCGATGCCTGCTTGCCGAATATCATGGTGGA
AAATGGCCGCTTTTCTGGATTCATCGACTGTGGCCGGCTGGGTGTGGCGGACCGCTATCAGGACATAGCG
TTGGCTACCCGTGATATTGCTGAAGAGCTTGGCGGCGAATGGGCTGACCGCTTCCTCGTGCTTTACGGTA
TCGCCGCTCCCGATTCGCAGCGCATCGCCTTCTATCGCCTTCTTGACGAGTTCTTCTGAGCGGGACTCTG
GGGTTCGAAATGACCGACCAAGCGACGCCCAACCTGCCATCACGAGATTTCGATTCCACCGCCGCCTTCT
ATGAAAGGTTGGGCTTCGGAATCGTTTTCCGGGACGCCGGCTGGATGATCCTCCAGCGCGGGGATCTCAT
GCTGGAGTTCTTCGCCCACCCTAGGGGGAGGCTAACTGAAACACGGAAGGAGACAATACCGGAAGGAACC
CGCGCTATGACGGCAATAAAAAGACAGAATAAAACGCACGGTGTTGGGTCGTTTGTTCATAAACGCGGGG
TTCGGTCCCAGGGCTGGCACTCTGTCGATACCCCACCGAGACCCCATTGGGGCCAATACGCCCGCGTTTC
TTCCTTTTCCCCACCCCACCCCCCAAGTTCGGGTGAAGGCCCAGGGCTCGCAGCCAACGTCGGGGCGGCA
GGCCCTGCCATAGCCTCAGGTTACTCATATATACTTTAGATTGATTTAAAACTTCATTTTTAATTTAAAA
GGATCTAGGTGAAGATCCTTTTTGATAATCTCATGACCAAAATCCCTTAACGTGAGTTTTCGTTCCACTG
AGCGTCAGACCCCGTAGAAAAGATCAAAGGATCTTCTTGAGATCCTTTTTTTCTGCGCGTAATCTGCTGC
TTGCAAACAAAAAAACCACCGCTACCAGCGGTGGTTTGTTTGCCGGATCAAGAGCTACCAACTCTTTTTC
CGAAGGTAACTGGCTTCAGCAGAGCGCAGATACCAAATACTGTTCTTCTAGTGTAGCCGTAGTTAGGCCA
CCACTTCAAGAACTCTGTAGCACCGCCTACATACCTCGCTCTGCTAATCCTGTTACCAGTGGCTGCTGCC
AGTGGCGATAAGTCGTGTCTTACCGGGTTGGACTCAAGACGATAGTTACCGGATAAGGCGCAGCGGTCGG
GCTGAACGGGGGGTTCGTGCACACAGCCCAGCTTGGAGCGAACGACCTACACCGAACTGAGATACCTACA
GCGTGAGCTATGAGAAAGCGCCACGCTTCCCGAAGGGAGAAAGGCGGACAGGTATCCGGTAAGCGGCAGG
GTCGGAACAGGAGAGCGCACGAGGGAGCTTCCAGGGGGAAACGCCTGGTATCTTTATAGTCCTGTCGGGT
TTCGCCACCTCTGACTTGAGCGTCGATTTTTGTGATGCTCGTCAGGGGGGCGGAGCCTATGGAAAAACGC
CAGCAACGCGGCCTTTTTACGGTTCCTGGCCTTTTGCTGGCCTTTTGCTCACATGTTCTTTCCTGCGTTA
TCCCCTGATTCTGTGGATAACCGTATTACCGC
Features (pLannotate 1.2.2; 14 found; start..end, strand, type, name):
     68..371     +  enhancer       CMV enhancer: human cytomegalovirus immediate early enhancer
    372..575     +  promoter       CMV promoter: human cytomegalovirus (CMV) immediate early promoter
    623..670     +  CDS            mGrape1 (fragment): mGrape1 is a basic (constitutively fluorescent) red fluorescent protein published in 2009, derived from Discosoma sp.. It is reported to be a somewhat slowly-maturing monomer with low acid sensitivity.
    725..1846    +  CDS            ACTB: ACTB_BOVIN - Experimental evidence at protein level: Swiss-Prot protein existence level 1. Actin is a highly conserved protein that polymerizes to produce filaments that form cross-linked networks in the cytoplasm of cells. Actin exists in both monomeric (G-actin) and polymeric (F-actin) forms, both forms playing key functions, such as cell motility and contraction. In addition to their role in the cytoplasmic cytoskeleton, G- and F-actin also localize in the nucleus, and regulate gene transcription and motility and repair of damaged DNA. From Bos taurus (Bovine).
   1872..1956    +  CDS            large T antigen (fragment): large T antigen from SV40 (simian virus 40)
   1979..2100    +  polyA_signal   SV40 poly(A) signal: SV40 polyadenylation signal
   2134..2562    -  rep_origin     f1 ori (sequence partly withheld): f1 bacteriophage origin of replication; arrow indicates direction of (+) strand synthesis
   2589..2693    +  promoter       AmpR promoter: bla
   2695..3052    +  promoter       SV40 promoter: SV40 enhancer and early promoter
   3087..3881    +  CDS            NeoR/KanR: aminoglycoside phosphotransferase from Tn5; aph(3')-II (or nptII); confers resistance to neomycin, kanamycin, and G418 (Geneticin®)
   3902..4054    +  CDS            ble (fragment): BLE_KLEPN - Experimental evidence at protein level: Swiss-Prot protein existence level 1. Binding protein with a strong affinity to the bleomycin family of antibiotics. Binds to CL990; an antimitotic-antibiotic compound. From Klebsiella pneumoniae.
   4113..4160    +  polyA_signal   HSV TK poly(A) signal: herpes simplex virus thymidine kinase polyadenylation signal (Cole and Stacy, 1985)
   4251..4267    -  polyA_signal   bGH poly(A) signal (fragment): bovine growth hormone polyadenylation signal
   4489..5077    +  rep_origin     ori: high-copy-number ColE1/pMB1/pBR322/pUC origin of replication
