[The description below was written by a language model from this plasmid's Addgene catalogue record and pLannotate feature annotations shown in this document.]
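Description:
pEGFP-sfCherry11-ß-actin is a mammalian expression plasmid built on a pEGFP-type backbone (derived from pEGFP-mEmerald-actin-C-18), in which the original fluorescent protein has been replaced between the AgeI and BglII sites by the short sfCherry11 tag. The human cytomegalovirus immediate early enhancer and promoter drive an open reading frame consisting of sfCherry11 at the N terminus, a linker, and human β-actin (ACTB), terminated by the SV40 polyadenylation signal. The automated annotation labels the 48-nt tag as an "mGrape1 fragment" and matches the actin coding region to the bovine protein. These calls reflect the shared Discosoma red fluorescent protein ancestry of the tag and the very high conservation of β-actin, not a different insert. Despite the name, no EGFP coding sequence is annotated.

The plasmid replicates in E. coli at high copy from a ColE1/pUC-type origin and also carries an f1 origin. A single NeoR/KanR gene (Tn5 aminoglycoside phosphotransferase) sits behind tandem bacterial (bla) and SV40 early promoters with an HSV TK polyadenylation signal, so it gives kanamycin resistance in bacteria and can support G418 selection in mammalian cells. The sequenced record is 5,184 nt, shorter than the roughly 6,500 bp listed in the catalogue fields, and the record does not explain this discrepancy.

sfCherry11 is the small eleventh β-strand of a split superfolder Cherry and is non-fluorescent on its own. Red fluorescence appears only when the complementary sfCherry1-10 fragment is supplied from a separate construct. The plasmid therefore serves to label actin filaments in mammalian cells with a minimal tag, as part of a split fluorescent protein tagging system.
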