Addgene plasmid #70221: pEGFP-sfCherry11-ß-actin
Purpose: Expresses sfCherry11-ß-actin in mammalian cells
Depositing lab: Bo Huang. Depositing organization: University of California, San Francisco (UCSF). Publication: Versatile protein tagging in cells with split fluorescent protein. Kamiyama D, Sekine S, Barsi-Rhyne B, Hu J, Chen B, Gilbert LA, Ishikawa H, Leonetti MD, Marshall WF, Weissman JS, Huang B. Nat Commun. 2016 Mar 18;7:11046. doi: 10.1038/ncomms11046. PubMed 26988139.
Backbone
  Vector backbone: pEGFP-mEmerald-actin-C-18
  Backbone manufacturer: Michael Davidson Fluorescent Protein Collection at the UCSF Nikon Imaging center
  Backbone size w/o insert (bp): 6500
  Total vector size (bp): 6500
  Vector type: Mammalian Expression
Growth in bacteria
  Bacterial resistance: Kanamycin, 50 μg/mL
  Growth temperature: 37°C
  Growth strain: DH5alpha
  Copy number: High Copy
Gene/Insert
  Gene/Insert name: sfCherry11-actin
  Species: H. sapiens (human)
  Insert size (bp): 1236
  Entrez Gene: ACTB (a.k.a. BKRNS, BNS, BRWS1, CSMH, DDS1, PS1TP5BP1, THC8)
  Tag / fusion protein: sfCherry11 (N terminal on backbone)
  Cloning method: Restriction Enzyme; 5′ cloning site AgeI (not destroyed); 3′ cloning site BglII (not destroyed)
  Sequencing primers: 5′ CGCAAATGGGCGGTAGGCGTG; 3′ TTGCATTCATTTTATGTTTCAGG
Terms and licenses: Academic/Nonprofit Terms; Industry Terms: Not Available to Industry
How to cite: pEGFP-sfCherry11-ß-actin was a gift from Bo Huang (Addgene plasmid # 70221 ; http://n2t.net/addgene:70221 ; RRID:Addgene_70221)
