>Addgene plasmid #70221 | pEGFP-sfCherry11-ß-actin | depositor partial sequence | sequence record 127355 | sfCherry11-actin
ATGTACACAATCGTTGAACAGTACGAGAGGGCAGAGGGTAGGCATAGCACAGGTGGAGGGGGCAGTGGCG
GCTACACCATCGTCGAGCAATATGAGAGAGCTGAAGGCCGCCACTCTACAGGTGGAGGAGGTTCTGGTGG
GTATACCATCGTTGAACAGTACGAACGCGCTGAGGGCAGGCACTCCACAGGAGGTGGTGGTAGTGGGGGG
TATACCATCGTCGAGCAGTACGAGCGCGCCGAGGGCAGGCACAGTACCGGTGGTGGAGGATCTGGCGGGT
CCGGACTCAGATCTGGCAGCGGTGGAGGCAGCGCATCCGGCGGAAGCGGAAGCGATGATGATATCGCCGC
GCTCGTCGTCGACAACGGCTCCGGCATGTGCAAGGCCGGCTTCGCGGGCGACGATGCCCCCCGGGCCGTC
TTCCCCTCCATCGTGGGGCGCCCCAGGCACCAGGGCGTGATGGTGGGCATGGGTCAGAAGGATTCCTATG
TGGGCGACGAGGCCCAGAGCAAGAGAGGCATCCTCACCCTGAAGTACCCCATCGAGCACGGCATCGTCAC
CAACTGGGACGACATGGAGAAAATCTGGCACCACACCTTCTACAATGAGCTGCGTGTGGCTCCCGAGGAG
CACCCCGTGCTGCTGACCGAGGCCCCCCTGAACCCCAAGGCCAACCGCGAGAAGATGACCCAGATCATGT
TTGAGACCTTCAACACCCCAGCCATGTACGTTGCTATCCAGGCTGTGCTATCCCTGTACGCCTCTGGCCG
TACCACTGGCATCGTGATGGACTCCGGTGACGGGGTCACCCACACTGTGCCCATCTACGAGGGGTATGCC
CTCCCCCATGCCATCCTGCGTCTGGACCTGGCTGGCCGGGACCTGACTGACTACCTCATGAAGATCCTCA
CCGAGCGCGGCTACAGCTTCACCACCACGGCCGAGCGGGAAATCGTGCGTGACATTAAGGAGAAGCTGTG
CTACGTCGCCCTGGACTTCGAGCAAGAGATGGCCACGGCTGCTTCCAGCTCCTCCCTGGAGAAGAGCTAC
GAGCTGCCTGACGGCCAGGTCATCACCATTGGCAATGAGCGGTTCCGCTGCCCTGAGGCACTCTTCCAGC
CTTCCTTCCTGGGCATGGAGTCCTGTGGCATCCACGAAACTACCTTCAACTCCATCATGAAGTGTGACGT
GGACATCCGCAAAGACCTGTACGCCAACACAGTGCTGTCTGGCGGCACCACCATGTACCCTGGCATTGCC
GACAGGATGCAGAAGGAGATCACTGCCCTGGCACCCAGCACAATGAAGATCAAGATCATTGCTCCTCCTG
AGCGCAAGTACTCCGTGTGGATCGGCGGCTCCATCCTGGCCTCGCTGTCCACCTTCCAGCAGATGTGGAT
CAGCAAGCAGGAGTATGACGAGTCCGGCCCCTCCATCGTCCACCGCAAATGCTTCTAG
