>Addgene plasmid #70221 | pEGFP-sfCherry11-ß-actin | addgene partial sequence | sequence record 129947 | CMV-F 5'-CGCAAATGGGCGGTAGGCGTG-3'
AGCAGAGCTGGTTTAGTGAACCGTCAGATCCGCTAGCGCTACCGGTCGCCACCATGTACACCATCGTGGA
GCAGTACGAGAGAGCCGAGGGCAGACACAGCACCGTCCGGCTCAGATCTGGCAGCGGTGGAGGCAGCGCA
TCCGGCGGAAGCGGAAGCGATGATGATATCGCCGCGCTCGTCGTCGACAACGGCTCCGGCATGTGCAAGG
CCGGCTTCGCGGGCGACGATGCCCCCCGGGCCGTCTTCCCCTCCATCGTGGGGCGCCCCAGGCACCAGGG
CGTGATGGTGGGCATGGGTCAGAAGGATTCCTATGTGGGCGACGAGGCCCAGAGCAAGAGAGGCATCCTC
ACCCTGAAGTACCCCATCGAGCACGGCATCGTCACCAACTGGGACGACATGGAGAAAATCTGGCACCACA
CCTTCTACAATGAGCTGCGTGTGGCTCCCGAGGAGCACCCCGTGCTGCTGACCGAGGCCCCCCTGAACCC
CAAGGCCAACCGCGAGAAGATGACCCAGATCATGTTTGAGACCTTCAACACCCCAGCCATGTACGTTGCT
ATCCAGGCTGTGCTATCCCTGTACGCCTCTGGCCGTACCACTGGCATCGTGATGGACTCCGGTGACGGGG
TCACCCACACTGTGCCCATCTACGAGGGGTATGCCCTCCCCCATGCCATCCTGCGTCTGGACCTGGCTGG
CCGGGACCTGACTGACTACCTCATGAAGATCCTCACCGAGCGCGGCTACAGCTTCACCACCACGGCCGAG
CGGGAAATCGTGCGTGACATTAAGGAGAAGCTGTGCTACGTCGCCCTGGACTTCGAGCAAGAGATGGCCA
CGGCTGCTTCCAGCTCCTCCC
