>Addgene plasmid #70221 | pEGFP-sfCherry11-ß-actin | addgene partial sequence | sequence record 129949 | SV40pA-R 5'-GAAATTTGTGATGCTATTGC-3'
ACAAGTTAACAACAACAATTGCATTCATTTTATGTTTCAGGTTCAGGGGGAGGTGTGGGAGGTTTTTTAA
AGCAAGTAAAACCTCTACAAATGTGGTATGGCTGATTATGATCAGTTATCTAGATCCGGTGGATCCCTAG
AAGCATTTGCGGTGGACGATGGAGGGGCCGGACTCGTCATACTCCTGCTTGCTGATCCACATCTGCTGGA
AGGTGGACAGCGAGGCCAGGATGGAGCCGCCGATCCACACGGAGTACTTGCGCTCAGGAGGAGCAATGAT
CTTGATCTTCATTGTGCTGGGTGCCAGGGCAGTGATCTCCTTCTGCATCCTGTCGGCAATGCCAGGGTAC
ATGGTGGTGCCGCCAGACAGCACTGTGTTGGCGTACAGGTCTTTGCGGATGTCCACGTCACACTTCATGA
TGGAGTTGAAGGTAGTTTCGTGGATGCCACAGGACTCCATGCCCAGGAAGGAAGGCTGGAAGAGTGCCTC
AGGGCAGCGGAACCGCTCATTGCCAATGGTGATGACCTGGCCGTCAGGCAGCTCGTAGCTCTTCTCCAGG
GAGGAGCTGGAAGCAGCCGTGGCCATCTCTTGCTCGAAGTCCAGGGCGACGTAGCACAGCTTCTCCTTAA
TGTCACGCACGATTTCCCGCTCGGCCGTGGTGGTGAAGCTGTAGCCGCGCTCGGTGAGGATCTTCATGAG
GTAGTCAGTCAGGTCCCGGCCAGCCAGGTCCAGACGCAGGATGGCATGGGGGAGGGCATACCCCTCGTAG
ATGGGCACAGTGTGGGTGACCCCGTCACCGGAGTCCATCACGATGCCAGTGGTACGGCCAGAGGCGTACA
GGGATAGCACAGCCTGGATAGCAACGTACATGG
